Addgene plasmid #192128: pSK-mU6-Cj-sgRNA-SV40-puro
Purpose: Expresses Cj-SgRNA scaffold cloned with BbsI and puromycin resistance gene
Depositing lab: Yongming Wang. Depositing organization: Fudan University. Publication: Genome editing with natural and engineered CjCas9 orthologs. Gao S, Wang Y, Qi T, Wei J, Hu Z, Liu J, Sun S, Liu H, Wang Y. Mol Ther. 2023 Apr 5;31(4):1177-1187. doi: 10.1016/j.ymthe.2023.01.029. Epub 2023 Feb 1. PubMed 36733251.
Backbone
  Vector backbone: pUC57 vector
  Vector type: Mammalian Expression
Growth in bacteria
  Bacterial resistance: Ampicillin, 100 μg/mL
  Growth temperature: 37°C
  Growth strain: DH5alpha
  Copy number: High Copy
Gene/Insert
  Gene/Insert name: Cj-SgRNA scaffold
  Species: Synthetic
  Cloning method: Gibson Cloning
Terms and licenses: Academic/Nonprofit Terms; Industry Terms: Not Available to Industry
How to cite: pSK-mU6-Cj-sgRNA-SV40-puro was a gift from Yongming Wang (Addgene plasmid # 192128 ; http://n2t.net/addgene:192128 ; RRID:Addgene_192128)
