[The description below was written by a language model from this plasmid's Addgene catalogue record and pLannotate feature annotations shown in this document.]
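Description:
pSK-mU6-Cj-sgRNA-SV40-puro is a small (about 4.7 kb) mammalian expression plasmid designed to deliver a single guide RNA for Campylobacter jejuni-type Cas9 enzymes together with a puromycin selection marker. The catalogue lists the backbone as pUC57, although the annotated features (f1 origin, flanking T7 and T3 promoters, pBluescript multiple-cloning-site remnants, lacZα fragment and lac promoter/operator) and the "pSK" name look more like a pBluescript SK-type vector. In either case it is propagated in E. coli as a high-copy plasmid through a ColE1/pUC origin and selected with ampicillin via the β-lactamase gene.

The payload consists of two divergently oriented cassettes. On one strand, the mouse U6 promoter, an RNA polymerase III promoter suited to short, precisely initiated transcripts, drives the synthetic Cj gRNA scaffold. A short gap between promoter and scaffold corresponds to the cloning site into which, according to the record, target-specific spacer sequences are inserted using BbsI. As deposited, the plasmid therefore carries the scaffold without a stated targeting spacer. On the opposite strand, the SV40 enhancer/early promoter drives puromycin N-acetyltransferase, terminated by an SV40 polyadenylation signal, which allows enrichment or selection of transfected mammalian cells. A short bleomycin-resistance fragment annotated between PuroR and the poly(A) signal appears to be a non-functional remnant of an earlier cassette.

No Cas9 gene is present, so the nuclease must be provided from a separate construct. The plasmid comes from work on genome editing with natural and engineered CjCas9 orthologs, where it serves as the guide RNA cloning and expression vector.
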