Features (pLannotate 1.2.2; 19 found; start..end, strand, type, name):
      7..365     +  rep_origin     f1 ori (sequence partly withheld): f1 bacteriophage origin of replication; arrow indicates direction of (+) strand synthesis
    467..622     -  CDS            lacZα (fragment): LacZα fragment of β-galactosidase; lacZ fragment
    630..648     +  promoter       T7 promoter: promoter for bacteriophage T7 RNA polymerase
    657..677     -  misc_feature   MCS (fragment): pBluescript multiple cloning site
    690..762     -  misc_RNA       Cj gRNA scaffold: guide RNA scaffold for the Campylobacter jejuni CRISPR/Cas9 system (Kim et al., 2016)
    782..1094    -  promoter       U6 promoter: RNA polymerase III promoter for mouse U6 snRNA (Das et al., 1988)
   1135..1464    +  promoter       SV40 promoter: SV40 enhancer and early promoter
   1474..2073    +  CDS            PuroR: puromycin N-acetyltransferase; pac from Streptomyces alboniger; confers resistance to puromycin
   2133..2291    +  CDS            ble (fragment): BLE_KLEPN - Experimental evidence at protein level: Swiss-Prot protein existence level 1. Binding protein with a strong affinity to the bleomycin family of antibiotics. Binds to CL990; an antimitotic-antibiotic compound. From Klebsiella pneumoniae.
   2286..2420    +  polyA_signal   SV40 poly(A) signal: SV40 polyadenylation signal
   2421..2475    -  misc_feature   MCS (fragment): pBluescript multiple cloning site
   2488..2506    -  promoter       T3 promoter: promoter for bacteriophage T3 RNA polymerase
   2551..2567    -  protein_bind   lac operator: The lac repressor binds to the lac operator to inhibit transcription in E. coli. This inhibition can be relieved by adding lactose or isopropyl-β-D-thiogalactopyranoside (IPTG). lac repressor encoded by lacI
   2575..2605    -  promoter       lac promoter: promoter for the E. coli lac operon
   2620..2641    -  protein_bind   CAP binding site: CAP binding activates transcription in the presence of cAMP. E. coli catabolite activator protein
   2654..2746    -  CDS            lacI (fragment): lac repressor; lacI; The lac repressor binds to the lac operator to inhibit transcription in E. coli. This inhibition can be relieved by adding lactose or isopropyl-β-D-thiogalactopyranoside (IPTG).
   2929..3517    -  rep_origin     ori: high-copy-number ColE1/pMB1/pBR322/pUC origin of replication
   3688..4548    -  CDS            AmpR: β-lactamase; bla; confers resistance to ampicillin, carbenicillin, and related antibiotics
   4549..4653    -  promoter       AmpR promoter: bla
>Addgene plasmid #192128 | pSK-mU6-Cj-sgRNA-SV40-puro | addgene full sequence | sequence record 385765 | Addgene NGS Result
CACCTG
[124 nt withheld, positions 7-130]
C
[91 nt withheld, positions 132-222]
A
[49 nt withheld, positions 224-272]
CCTTTGACGTTGGAGTCCACGTTCTTT
[37 nt withheld, positions 300-336]
ACCCTATCTCGGTCTATTCTTTTGATTTATAAGGGATTTTGCCGATTTCGGCCTATTGGTTAAAAAAATG
AGCTGATTTAACAAAAATTTAACGCGAATTTTAACAAAATATTAACGCTTACAATTTCCATTCGCCATTC
AGGCTGCGCAACTGTTGGGAAGGGCGATCGGTGCGGGCCTCTTCGCTATTACGCCAGCTGGCGAAAGGGG
GATGTGCTGCAAGGCGATTAAGTTGGGTAACGCCAGGGTTTTCCCAGTCACGACGTTGTAAAACGACGGC
CAGTGAGCGCGCGTAATACGACTCACTATAGGGCGAATTGGGTACCGGGCCCCCCCTCGAGACTAGTAAA
AAAGCGGTTTTAGGGGATTGTAACCCCGCAGAGTCCCGCAAACTCTTTATTTTAGTCCCTTTTCAGGGAC
TAAAACGTCTTCTGAGAAGACTGCAAACAAGGCTTTTCTCCAAGGGATATTTATAGTCTCAAAACACACA
ATTACTTTACAGTTAGGGTGAGTTTCCTTTTGTGCTGTTTTTTAAAATAATAATTTAGTATTTGTATCTC
TTATAGAAATCCAAGCCTATCATGTAAAATGTAGCTAGTATTAAAAAGAACAGATTATCTGTCTTTTATC
GCACATTAAGCCTCTATAGTTACTAGGAAATATTATATGCAAATTAACCGGGGCAGGGGAGTAGCCGAGC
TTCTCCCACAAGTCTGTGCGAGGGGGCCGGCGCGGGCCTAGAGATGGCGCGTCGGATCTCTAGAGCGGGC
CCGGTACTAACCAAACTGGATATCGATAGTGTGTCAGTTAGGGTGTGGAAAGTCCCCAGGCTCCCCAGCA
GGCAGAAGTATGCAAAGCATGCATCTCAATTAGTCAGCAACCAGGTGTGGAAAGTCCCCAGGCTCCCCAG
CAGGCAGAAGTATGCAAAGCATGCATCTCAATTAGTCAGCAACCATAGTCCCGCCCCTAACTCCGCCCAT
CCCGCCCCTAACTCCGCCCAGTTCCGCCCATTCTCCGCCCCATGGCTGACTAATTTTTTTTATTTATGCA
GAGGCCGAGGCCGCCTCGGCCTCTGAGCTATTCCAGAAGTAGTGAGGAGGCTTTTTTGGAGGCCTAGGCT
TTTGCAAAAAGCTTACCATGACCGAGTACAAGCCCACGGTGCGCCTCGCCACCCGCGACGACGTCCCCAG
GGCCGTACGCACCCTCGCCGCCGCGTTCGCCGACTACCCCGCCACGCGCCACACCGTCGATCCGGACCGC
CACATCGAGCGGGTCACCGAGCTGCAAGAACTCTTCCTCACGCGCGTCGGGCTCGACATCGGCAAGGTGT
GGGTCGCGGACGACGGCGCCGCGGTGGCGGTCTGGACCACGCCGGAGAGCGTCGAAGCGGGGGCGGTGTT
CGCCGAGATCGGCCCGCGCATGGCCGAGTTGAGCGGTTCCCGGCTGGCCGCGCAGCAACAGATGGAAGGC
CTCCTGGCGCCGCACCGGCCCAAGGAGCCCGCGTGGTTCCTGGCCACCGTCGGCGTCTCGCCCGACCACC
AGGGCAAGGGTCTGGGCAGCGCCGTCGTGCTCCCCGGAGTGGAGGCGGCCGAGCGCGCCGGGGTGCCCGC
CTTCCTGGAGACCTCCGCGCCCCGCAACCTCCCCTTCTACGAGCGGCTCGGCTTCACCGTCACCGCCGAC
GTCGAGGTGCCCGAAGGACCGCGCACCTGGTGCATGACCCGCAAGCCCGGTGCCTGACGCCCGCCCCACG
ACCCGCAGCGCCCGACCGAAAGGAGCGCACGACCCCATGCATCGAAATGACCGACCAAGCGACGCCCAAC
CTGCCATCACGAGATTTCGATTCCACCGCCGCCTTCTATGAAAGGTTGGGCTTCGGAATCGTTTTCCGGG
ACGCCGGCTGGATGATCCTCCAGCGCGGGGATCTCATGCTGGAGTTCTTCGCCCACCCCAACTTGTTTAT
TGCAGCTTATAATGGTTACAAATAAAGCAATAGCATCACAAATTTCACAAATAAAGCATTTTTTTCACTG
CATTCTAGTTGTGGTTTGTCCAAACTCATCAATGTATCTTATCATGTCTGGATCCCTGCAGCCCGGGGGA
TCCACTAGTTCTAGAGCGGCCGCCACCGCGGTGGAGCTCCAGCTTTTGTTCCCTTTAGTGAGGGTTAATT
GCGCGCTTGGCGTAATCATGGTCATAGCTGTTTCCTGTGTGAAATTGTTATCCGCTCACAATTCCACACA
ACATACGAGCCGGAAGCATAAAGTGTAAAGCCTGGGGTGCCTAATGAGTGAGCTAACTCACATTAATTGC
GTTGCGCTCACTGCCCGCTTTCCAGTCGGGAAACCTGTCGTGCCAGCTGCATTAATGAATCGGCCAACGC
GCGGGGAGAGGCGGTTTGCGTATTGGGCGCTCTTCCGCTTCCTCGCTCACTGACTCGCTGCGCTCGGTCG
TTCGGCTGCGGCGAGCGGTATCAGCTCACTCAAAGGCGGTAATACGGTTATCCACAGAATCAGGGGATAA
CGCAGGAAAGAACATGTGAGCAAAAGGCCAGCAAAAGGCCAGGAACCGTAAAAAGGCCGCGTTGCTGGCG
TTTTTCCATAGGCTCCGCCCCCCTGACGAGCATCACAAAAATCGACGCTCAAGTCAGAGGTGGCGAAACC
CGACAGGACTATAAAGATACCAGGCGTTTCCCCCTGGAAGCTCCCTCGTGCGCTCTCCTGTTCCGACCCT
GCCGCTTACCGGATACCTGTCCGCCTTTCTCCCTTCGGGAAGCGTGGCGCTTTCTCATAGCTCACGCTGT
AGGTATCTCAGTTCGGTGTAGGTCGTTCGCTCCAAGCTGGGCTGTGTGCACGAACCCCCCGTTCAGCCCG
ACCGCTGCGCCTTATCCGGTAACTATCGTCTTGAGTCCAACCCGGTAAGACACGACTTATCGCCACTGGC
AGCAGCCACTGGTAACAGGATTAGCAGAGCGAGGTATGTAGGCGGTGCTACAGAGTTCTTGAAGTGGTGG
CCTAACTACGGCTACACTAGAAGAACAGTATTTGGTATCTGCGCTCTGCTGAAGCCAGTTACCTTCGGAA
AAAGAGTTGGTAGCTCTTGATCCGGCAAACAAACCACCGCTGGTAGCGGTGGTTTTTTTGTTTGCAAGCA
GCAGATTACGCGCAGAAAAAAAGGATCTCAAGAAGATCCTTTGATCTTTTCTACGGGGTCTGACGCTCAG
TGGAACGAAAACTCACGTTAAGGGATTTTGGTCATGAGATTATCAAAAAGGATCTTCACCTAGATCCTTT
TAAATTAAAAATGAAGTTTTAAATCAATCTAAAGTATATATGAGTAAACTTGGTCTGACAGTTACCAATG
CTTAATCAGTGAGGCACCTATCTCAGCGATCTGTCTATTTCGTTCATCCATAGTTGCCTGACTCCCCGTC
GTGTAGATAACTACGATACGGGAGGGCTTACCATCTGGCCCCAGTGCTGCAATGATACCGCGAGACCCAC
GCTCACCGGCTCCAGATTTATCAGCAATAAACCAGCCAGCCGGAAGGGCCGAGCGCAGAAGTGGTCCTGC
AACTTTATCCGCCTCCATCCAGTCTATTAATTGTTGCCGGGAAGCTAGAGTAAGTAGTTCGCCAGTTAAT
AGTTTGCGCAACGTTGTTGCCATTGCTACAGGCATCGTGGTGTCACGCTCGTCGTTTGGTATGGCTTCAT
TCAGCTCCGGTTCCCAACGATCAAGGCGAGTTACATGATCCCCCATGTTGTGCAAAAAAGCGGTTAGCTC
CTTCGGTCCTCCGATCGTTGTCAGAAGTAAGTTGGCCGCAGTGTTATCACTCATGGTTATGGCAGCACTG
CATAATTCTCTTACTGTCATGCCATCCGTAAGATGCTTTTCTGTGACTGGTGAGTACTCAACCAAGTCAT
TCTGAGAATAGTGTATGCGGCGACCGAGTTGCTCTTGCCCGGCGTCAATACGGGATAATACCGCGCCACA
TAGCAGAACTTTAAAAGTGCTCATCATTGGAAAACGTTCTTCGGGGCGAAAACTCTCAAGGATCTTACCG
CTGTTGAGATCCAGTTCGATGTAACCCACTCGTGCACCCAACTGATCTTCAGCATCTTTTACTTTCACCA
GCGTTTCTGGGTGAGCAAAAACAGGAAGGCAAAATGCCGCAAAAAAGGGAATAAGGGCGACACGGAAATG
TTGAATACTCATACTCTTCCTTTTTCAATATTATTGAAGCATTTATCAGGGTTATTGTCTCATGAGCGGA
TACATATTTGAATGTATTTAGAAAAATAAACAAATAGGGGTTCCGCGCACATTTCCCCGAAAAGTGC
